Addgene plasmid #207715: qTAG-C-ultraID-Blast
Purpose: (Empty Backbone) Empty C-terminus donor cassette. Integrate homology arms to target the C-terminus insertion of a ultraID-2A-Blast cassette
Depositing lab: Laurence Pelletier. Depositing organization: Sinai Health System. Publication: qTAG: an adaptable plasmid scaffold for CRISPR-based endogenous tagging. Philip R, Sharma A, Matellan L, Erpf AC, Hsu WH, Tkach JM, Wyatt HDM, Pelletier L. EMBO J. 2024 Dec 12. doi: 10.1038/s44318-024-00337-5. PubMed 39668248.
Backbone
  Vector backbone: pUC19
  Backbone manufacturer: Invitrogen
  Backbone size (bp): 2686
  Vector type: Mammalian Expression, CRISPR ; Donor Cassette
  Selectable markers: Blasticidin
Growth in bacteria
  Bacterial resistance: Ampicillin, 100 μg/mL
  Growth temperature: 37°C
  Growth strain: DH5alpha
  Copy number: High Copy
Gene/Insert
  Gene/Insert name: None
Terms and licenses: Academic/Nonprofit Terms; Industry Terms: Not Available to Industry
Depositor comments: Please visit https://www.biorxiv.org/content/10.1101/2023.11.01.565029v3 for bioRxiv preprint.
How to cite: qTAG-C-ultraID-Blast was a gift from Laurence Pelletier (Addgene plasmid # 207715 ; http://n2t.net/addgene:207715 ; RRID:Addgene_207715)
