[The description below was written by a language model from this plasmid's Addgene catalogue record and pLannotate feature annotations shown in this document.]
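Description:
qTAG-C-ultraID-Blast is an empty donor plasmid from the qTAG scaffold series for CRISPR-based endogenous tagging in mammalian cells. It is built on pUC19 and sequenced at about 3.8 kb. In E. coli it is maintained through the high-copy ColE1/pUC origin and selected with ampicillin via the β-lactamase gene and its native promoter. Remnants of the pUC cloning region flank the cassette: a lacZα fragment, the lac promoter and operator, and the CAP site. Short fragments annotated as bom, rop and lacI are also present and appear to be backbone leftovers.

The payload is a promoterless tagging cassette meant for in-frame insertion at the C-terminus of a target gene. It begins with the ultraID coding sequence, which the automated annotation reports as a BioID2 fragment; this fits ultraID being a compact promiscuous biotin ligase related to the Aquifex aeolicus enzyme and used for proximity-dependent biotinylation. According to the catalogue purpose, a 2A element links the tag to the blasticidin S deaminase gene, although the feature table does not annotate the 2A itself. With this arrangement, drug resistance should be produced only when the cassette is expressed from the tagged endogenous locus, allowing blasticidin enrichment of edited cells. The resistance gene is bracketed by lox71 and lox66 mutant sites in the same orientation, so Cre recombinase could excise the marker after selection.

No homology arms or gene insert are included. Users add locus-specific arms on either side of the cassette to make a homology-directed repair template, which is delivered together with a Cas9 nuclease and guide RNA supplied separately. The resulting ultraID fusion, expressed under native regulation, is suited to proximity labelling and interactome mapping.
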