Features (pLannotate 1.2.2; 14 found; start..end, strand, type, name):
    137..236     +  misc_feature   bom (fragment): basis of mobility region from pBR322
    242..399     -  CDS            lacZα (fragment): LacZα fragment of β-galactosidase; lacZ fragment
    444..956     +  CDS            BioID2 (fragment): promiscuous R40G mutant of a biotin protein ligase from Aquifex aeolicus (Kim et al., 2016)
   1035..1068    +  protein_bind   lox71: Left element (LE) mutant of loxP (Araki et al., 2010). Cre-mediated recombination occurs in the 8-bp core sequence (GCATACAT). Cre recombinase
   1143..1538    +  CDS            BSD: blasticidin S deaminase; Aspergillus terreus BSD; confers resistance to blasticidin
   1545..1578    +  protein_bind   lox66: Right element (RE) mutant of loxP (Araki et al., 2010). Cre-mediated recombination occurs in the 8-bp core sequence (GCATACAT). Cre recombinase
   1647..1663    -  protein_bind   lac operator: The lac repressor binds to the lac operator to inhibit transcription in E. coli. This inhibition can be relieved by adding lactose or isopropyl-β-D-thiogalactopyranoside (IPTG). lac repressor encoded by lacI
   1671..1701    -  promoter       lac promoter: promoter for the E. coli lac operon
   1716..1737    -  protein_bind   CAP binding site: CAP binding activates transcription in the presence of cAMP. E. coli catabolite activator protein
   1750..1842    -  CDS            lacI (fragment): lac repressor; lacI; The lac repressor binds to the lac operator to inhibit transcription in E. coli. This inhibition can be relieved by adding lactose or isopropyl-β-D-thiogalactopyranoside (IPTG).
   2025..2613    -  rep_origin     ori: high-copy-number ColE1/pMB1/pBR322/pUC origin of replication
   2784..3644    -  CDS            AmpR: β-lactamase; bla; confers resistance to ampicillin, carbenicillin, and related antibiotics
   3645..3749    -  promoter       AmpR promoter: bla
   3844..35      +  CDS            rop (fragment) (across the origin): Rop protein, which maintains plasmids at low copy number; rop
>Addgene plasmid #207715 | qTAG-C-ultraID-Blast | addgene full sequence | sequence record 413772 | Addgene NGS Result
TCGCGCGTTTCGGTGATGACGGTGAAAACCTCTGACACATGCAGCTCCCGGAGACGGTCACAGCTTGTCT
GTAAGCGGATGCCGGGAGCAGACAAGCCCGTCAGGGCGCGTCAGCGGGTGTTGGCGGGTGTCGGGGCTGG
CTTAACTATGCGGCATCAGAGCAGATTGTACTGAGAGTGCACCATATGCGGTGTGAAATACCGCACAGAT
GCGTAAGGAGAAAATACCGCATCAGGCGCCATTCGCCATTCAGGCTGCGCAACTGTTGGGAAGGGCGATC
GGTGCGGGCCTCTTCGCTATTACGCCAGCTGGCGAAAGGGGGATGTGCTGCAAGGCGATTAAGTTGGGTA
ACGCCAGGGTTTTCCCAGTCACGACGTTGTAAAACGACGGCCAGTGAATTCGGAGGAAGCGGAGGATCTG
GCGGTACCGGTGGAGGCGGATCTATGTTCAAGAACCTGATCTGGCTGAAGGAGGTGGACAGCACCCAGGA
GAGACTGAAGGAGTGGAACGTGTCCTACGGCACCGCCCTGGTGGCCGACAGACAGACCAAGGGCAGAGGC
GGCCCCGGCAGAAAGTGGCTGAGCCAGGAGGGCGGCCTGTACTTCAGCTTCCTGCTGAACCCCAAGGAGT
TCGAGAACCTGCTGCAGCTGCCCCTGGTGCTGGGCCTGAGCGTGAGCGAGGCCCTGGAGGAGATCACCGA
GATCCCCTTCAGCCTGAAGTGGCCCAACGACGTGTACTTCCAGGAGAAGAAGGTGAGCGGCGTGCTGTGC
GAGCTGAGCAAGGACAAGCTGATCGTGGGCATCGGCATCAACGTGAACCAGAGAGAGATCCCCGAGGAGA
TCAAGGACAGAGCCACCACCCTGTACGAGATCACCGGCAAGGACTGGGACAGAAAGGAGGTGCTGCTGAA
GGTGCTGAAGAGAATCAGCGAGAACCTGAAGAAGTTCAAGGAGAAGGGAGGTGGCGGTTCCGGCAAGCCC
ATCCCCAACCCCCTGCTGGGCCTGGACAGCACCGGAGGTGGCGGATCAACGCGTTACCGTTCGTATAGCA
TACATTATACGAAGTTATCTGGATCCGGAGCTACTAACTTCAGCCTGCTGAAGCAGGCCGGAGACGTGGA
GGAGAACCCTGGACCTTCTAGAATGGCCAAGCCTTTGTCTCAAGAAGAATCCACCCTCATTGAAAGAGCA
ACGGCTACAATCAACAGCATCCCCATCTCTGAAGACTACAGCGTCGCCAGCGCAGCTCTCTCTAGCGACG
GCCGCATCTTCACTGGTGTCAATGTATATCATTTTACTGGGGGACCTTGTGCAGAACTCGTGGTGCTGGG
CACTGCTGCTGCTGCGGCAGCTGGCAACCTGACTTGTATCGTCGCGATCGGAAATGAGAACAGGGGCATC
TTGAGCCCCTGCGGACGGTGCCGACAGGTGCTTCTCGATCTGCATCCTGGGATCAAAGCCATAGTGAAGG
ACAGTGATGGACAGCCGACGGCAGTTGGGATTCGTGAATTGCTGCCCTCTGGTTATGTGTGGGAGGGCCC
CGGGATAACTTCGTATAGCATACATTATACGAACGGTAGCCTCGAGACCGGTAAGAGCAAGTGAAAGCTT
GGCGTAATCATGGTCATAGCTGTTTCCTGTGTGAAATTGTTATCCGCTCACAATTCCACACAACATACGA
GCCGGAAGCATAAAGTGTAAAGCCTGGGGTGCCTAATGAGTGAGCTAACTCACATTAATTGCGTTGCGCT
CACTGCCCGCTTTCCAGTCGGGAAACCTGTCGTGCCAGCTGCATTAATGAATCGGCCAACGCGCGGGGAG
AGGCGGTTTGCGTATTGGGCGCTCTTCCGCTTCCTCGCTCACTGACTCGCTGCGCTCGGTCGTTCGGCTG
CGGCGAGCGGTATCAGCTCACTCAAAGGCGGTAATACGGTTATCCACAGAATCAGGGGATAACGCAGGAA
AGAACATGTGAGCAAAAGGCCAGCAAAAGGCCAGGAACCGTAAAAAGGCCGCGTTGCTGGCGTTTTTCCA
TAGGCTCCGCCCCCCTGACGAGCATCACAAAAATCGACGCTCAAGTCAGAGGTGGCGAAACCCGACAGGA
CTATAAAGATACCAGGCGTTTCCCCCTGGAAGCTCCCTCGTGCGCTCTCCTGTTCCGACCCTGCCGCTTA
CCGGATACCTGTCCGCCTTTCTCCCTTCGGGAAGCGTGGCGCTTTCTCATAGCTCACGCTGTAGGTATCT
CAGTTCGGTGTAGGTCGTTCGCTCCAAGCTGGGCTGTGTGCACGAACCCCCCGTTCAGCCCGACCGCTGC
GCCTTATCCGGTAACTATCGTCTTGAGTCCAACCCGGTAAGACACGACTTATCGCCACTGGCAGCAGCCA
CTGGTAACAGGATTAGCAGAGCGAGGTATGTAGGCGGTGCTACAGAGTTCTTGAAGTGGTGGCCTAACTA
CGGCTACACTAGAAGAACAGTATTTGGTATCTGCGCTCTGCTGAAGCCAGTTACCTTCGGAAAAAGAGTT
GGTAGCTCTTGATCCGGCAAACAAACCACCGCTGGTAGCGGTGGTTTTTTTGTTTGCAAGCAGCAGATTA
CGCGCAGAAAAAAAGGATCTCAAGAAGATCCTTTGATCTTTTCTACGGGGTCTGACGCTCAGTGGAACGA
AAACTCACGTTAAGGGATTTTGGTCATGAGATTATCAAAAAGGATCTTCACCTAGATCCTTTTAAATTAA
AAATGAAGTTTTAAATCAATCTAAAGTATATATGAGTAAACTTGGTCTGACAGTTACCAATGCTTAATCA
GTGAGGCACCTATCTCAGCGATCTGTCTATTTCGTTCATCCATAGTTGCCTGACTCCCCGTCGTGTAGAT
AACTACGATACGGGAGGGCTTACCATCTGGCCCCAGTGCTGCAATGATACCGCGAGACCCACGCTCACCG
GCTCCAGATTTATCAGCAATAAACCAGCCAGCCGGAAGGGCCGAGCGCAGAAGTGGTCCTGCAACTTTAT
CCGCCTCCATCCAGTCTATTAATTGTTGCCGGGAAGCTAGAGTAAGTAGTTCGCCAGTTAATAGTTTGCG
CAACGTTGTTGCCATTGCTACAGGCATCGTGGTGTCACGCTCGTCGTTTGGTATGGCTTCATTCAGCTCC
GGTTCCCAACGATCAAGGCGAGTTACATGATCCCCCATGTTGTGCAAAAAAGCGGTTAGCTCCTTCGGTC
CTCCGATCGTTGTCAGAAGTAAGTTGGCCGCAGTGTTATCACTCATGGTTATGGCAGCACTGCATAATTC
TCTTACTGTCATGCCATCCGTAAGATGCTTTTCTGTGACTGGTGAGTACTCAACCAAGTCATTCTGAGAA
TAGTGTATGCGGCGACCGAGTTGCTCTTGCCCGGCGTCAATACGGGATAATACCGCGCCACATAGCAGAA
CTTTAAAAGTGCTCATCATTGGAAAACGTTCTTCGGGGCGAAAACTCTCAAGGATCTTACCGCTGTTGAG
ATCCAGTTCGATGTAACCCACTCGTGCACCCAACTGATCTTCAGCATCTTTTACTTTCACCAGCGTTTCT
GGGTGAGCAAAAACAGGAAGGCAAAATGCCGCAAAAAAGGGAATAAGGGCGACACGGAAATGTTGAATAC
TCATACTCTTCCTTTTTCAATATTATTGAAGCATTTATCAGGGTTATTGTCTCATGAGCGGATACATATT
TGAATGTATTTAGAAAAATAAACAAATAGGGGTTCCGCGCACATTTCCCCGAAAAGTGCCACCTGACGTC
TAAGAAACCATTATTATCATGACATTAACCTATAAAAATAGGCGTATCACGAGGCCCTTTCGTC
